Addgene plasmid #211382: pmCherry-RPA32
Purpose: mammalian expression of human RPA32 N-terminally fused to mCherry
Depositing lab: Helmut Pospiech. Depositing organization: Leibniz Institute on Aging - Fritz Lipmann Institute (FLI).
Backbone
  Vector backbone: pmCherry-C1
  Backbone manufacturer: Clontech
  Vector type: Mammalian Expression
Growth in bacteria
  Bacterial resistance: Kanamycin, 50 μg/mL
  Growth temperature: 37°C
  Growth strain: DH5alpha
  Copy number: High Copy
Gene/Insert
  Gene/Insert name: RPA32 (alt name: RPA2)
  Species: H. sapiens (human)
  Entrez Gene: RPA2 (a.k.a. REPA2, RP-A p32, RP-A p34, RPA32)
  Tag / fusion protein: mCherry (N terminal on insert)
  Cloning method: Restriction Enzyme; 5′ cloning site EcoRI (not destroyed); 3′ cloning site BamHI (not destroyed)
Terms and licenses: Academic/Nonprofit Terms; Industry Terms: Not Available to Industry
Depositor comments: generated by Julia Kutz (Leibniz Institute on Aging - Fritz Lipmann Institute, D-07745 Jena, Germany)
How to cite: pmCherry-RPA32 was a gift from Helmut Pospiech (Addgene plasmid # 211382 ; http://n2t.net/addgene:211382 ; RRID:Addgene_211382)
