[The description below was written by a language model from this plasmid's Addgene catalogue record and pLannotate feature annotations shown in this document.]
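Description:
pmCherry-RPA32 is a 5.5 kb mammalian expression plasmid built on the Clontech pmCherry-C1 backbone and designed to produce human RPA32 (RPA2), the 32 kDa subunit of the heterotrimeric replication protein A complex, with the red fluorescent protein mCherry fused to its N-terminus. The human cytomegalovirus immediate early enhancer and promoter drive transcription. The mCherry coding sequence comes first, followed by a short remnant of the multiple cloning site that acts as a linker. The RPA2 open reading frame was inserted between EcoRI and BamHI sites, both of which were retained. An SV40 polyadenylation signal terminates the transcript. The short large T antigen fragment annotated just upstream of it most likely reflects the SV40-derived sequence around that signal rather than a functional element.

The plasmid is maintained in E. coli at high copy through a ColE1/pUC-type origin and selected with kanamycin. The Tn5 aminoglycoside phosphotransferase gene (NeoR/KanR) lies downstream of tandem bacterial (bla) and SV40 early promoters and ends with an HSV TK polyadenylation signal. This single marker therefore gives kanamycin resistance in bacteria and can give G418 resistance in mammalian cells, allowing stable lines to be selected. An f1 origin is also present for single-stranded DNA production. The small ble and bGH poly(A) fragments in the feature table appear to be partial matches in the backbone, not working parts.

RPA binds and stabilises single-stranded DNA during replication and the DNA damage response. A fluorescent RPA32 fusion of this kind is suited to visualising the protein's localisation in transfected cells, although the record states the purpose only as mammalian expression of the fusion.
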