Features (pLannotate 1.2.2; 15 found; start..end, strand, type, name):
     63..366     +  enhancer       CMV enhancer: human cytomegalovirus immediate early enhancer
    367..570     +  promoter       CMV promoter: human cytomegalovirus (CMV) immediate early promoter
    615..1322    +  CDS            mCherry: mCherry is a basic (constitutively fluorescent) red fluorescent protein published in 2004, derived from Discosoma sp.. It is reported to be a very rapidly-maturing monomer with low acid sensitivity.
   1323..1360    +  misc_feature   MCS (fragment): multiple cloning site
   1365..2174    +  CDS            RPA2 (sequence withheld): RFA2_HUMAN - Also known as REPA2, RPA32, RPA34. Experimental evidence at protein level: Swiss-Prot protein existence level 1. As part of the heterotrimeric replication protein A complex (RPA/RP-A), binds and stabilizes single-stranded DNA intermediates, that form during DNA replication or upon DNA stress. It prevents their reannealing and in parallel, recruits and activates different proteins and complexes involved in DNA metabolism. Thereby, it plays an essential role both in DNA replication and the cellular response to DNA damage. In the cellular response to DNA damage, the RPA complex contr
   2200..2284    +  CDS            large T antigen (fragment): large T antigen from SV40 (simian virus 40)
   2307..2428    +  polyA_signal   SV40 poly(A) signal: SV40 polyadenylation signal
   2462..2890    -  rep_origin     f1 ori (sequence partly withheld): f1 bacteriophage origin of replication; arrow indicates direction of (+) strand synthesis
   2917..3021    +  promoter       AmpR promoter: bla
   3023..3380    +  promoter       SV40 promoter: SV40 enhancer and early promoter
   3415..4209    +  CDS            NeoR/KanR: aminoglycoside phosphotransferase from Tn5; aph(3')-II (or nptII); confers resistance to neomycin, kanamycin, and G418 (Geneticin®)
   4230..4382    +  CDS            ble (fragment): BLE_KLEPN - Experimental evidence at protein level: Swiss-Prot protein existence level 1. Binding protein with a strong affinity to the bleomycin family of antibiotics. Binds to CL990; an antimitotic-antibiotic compound. From Klebsiella pneumoniae.
   4441..4488    +  polyA_signal   HSV TK poly(A) signal: herpes simplex virus thymidine kinase polyadenylation signal (Cole and Stacy, 1985)
   4579..4595    -  polyA_signal   bGH poly(A) signal (fragment): bovine growth hormone polyadenylation signal
   4817..5405    +  rep_origin     ori: high-copy-number ColE1/pMB1/pBR322/pUC origin of replication
>Addgene plasmid #211382 | pmCherry-RPA32 | addgene full sequence | sequence record 420499 | Addgene NGS Result
ATTAGTTATTAATAGTAATCAATTACGGGGTCATTAGTTCATAGCCCATATATGGAGTTCCGCGTTACAT
AACTTACGGTAAATGGCCCGCCTGGCTGACCGCCCAACGACCCCCGCCCATTGACGTCAATAATGACGTA
TGTTCCCATAGTAACGCCAATAGGGACTTTCCATTGACGTCAATGGGTGGAGTATTTACGGTAAACTGCC
CACTTGGCAGTACATCAAGTGTATCATATGCCAAGTACGCCCCCTATTGACGTCAATGACGGTAAATGGC
CCGCCTGGCATTATGCCCAGTACATGACCTTATGGGACTTTCCTACTTGGCAGTACATCTACGTATTAGT
CATCGCTATTACCATGGTGATGCGGTTTTGGCAGTACATCAATGGGCGTGGATAGCGGTTTGACTCACGG
GGATTTCCAAGTCTCCACCCCATTGACGTCAATGGGAGTTTGTTTTGGCACCAAAATCAACGGGACTTTC
CAAAATGTCGTAACAACTCCGCCCCATTGACGCAAATGGGCGGTAGGCGTGTACGGTGGGAGGTCTATAT
AAGCAGAGCTGGTTTAGTGAACCGTCAGATCCGCTAGCGCTACCGGTCGCCACCATGGTGAGCAAGGGCG
AGGAGGATAACATGGCCATCATCAAGGAGTTCATGCGCTTCAAGGTGCACATGGAGGGCTCCGTGAACGG
CCACGAGTTCGAGATCGAGGGCGAGGGCGAGGGCCGCCCCTACGAGGGCACCCAGACCGCCAAGCTGAAG
GTGACCAAGGGTGGCCCCCTGCCCTTCGCCTGGGACATCCTGTCCCCTCAGTTCATGTACGGCTCCAAGG
CCTACGTGAAGCACCCCGCCGACATCCCCGACTACTTGAAGCTGTCCTTCCCCGAGGGCTTCAAGTGGGA
GCGCGTGATGAACTTCGAGGACGGCGGCGTGGTGACCGTGACCCAGGACTCCTCCCTGCAGGACGGCGAG
TTCATCTACAAGGTGAAGCTGCGCGGCACCAACTTCCCCTCCGACGGCCCCGTAATGCAGAAGAAGACCA
TGGGCTGGGAGGCCTCCTCCGAGCGGATGTACCCCGAGGACGGCGCCCTGAAGGGCGAGATCAAGCAGAG
GCTGAAGCTGAAGGACGGCGGCCACTACGACGCTGAGGTCAAGACCACCTACAAGGCCAAGAAGCCCGTG
CAGCTGCCCGGCGCCTACAACGTCAACATCAAGTTGGACATCACCTCCCACAACGAGGACTACACCATCG
TGGAACAGTACGAACGCGCCGAGGGCCGCCACTCCACCGGCGGCATGGACGAGCTGTACAAGTCCGGACT
CAGATCTCGAGCTCAAGCTTCGAATTCTGCCACC
[810 nt withheld, positions 1365-2174]
TAAGGATCCACCGGATCTAGATAACTGATCATAATCAGCCATACCACATTTGTAGAGGTTTTACTTGCTT
TAAAAAACCTCCCACACCTCCCCCTGAACCTGAAACATAAAATGAATGCAATTGTTGTTGTTAACTTGTT
TATTGCAGCTTATAATGGTTACAAATAAAGCAATAGCATCACAAATTTCACAAATAAAGCATTTTTTTCA
CTGCATTCTAGTTGTGGTTTGTCCAAACTCATCAATGTATCTTAACGCGTAAATTGTAAGCGTTAATATT
TTGTTAAAATTCGCGTTAAATTTTTGTTAAATCAGCTCATTTTTTAACCAATAGGCCGAAATCGGCAAAA
TCCCTTATAAATCAAAAGAATAGACCGAGATAGGGT
[37 nt withheld, positions 2561-2597]
AAAGAACGTGGACTCCAACGTCAAAGG
[49 nt withheld, positions 2625-2673]
T
[91 nt withheld, positions 2675-2765]
G
[124 nt withheld, positions 2767-2890]
CAGGTGGCACTTTTCGGGGAAATGTGCGCGGAACCCCTATTTGTTTATTTTTCTAAATACATTCAAATAT
GTATCCGCTCATGAGACAATAACCCTGATAAATGCTTCAATAATATTGAAAAAGGAAGAGTCCTGAGGCG
GAAAGAACCAGCTGTGGAATGTGTGTCAGTTAGGGTGTGGAAAGTCCCCAGGCTCCCCAGCAGGCAGAAG
TATGCAAAGCATGCATCTCAATTAGTCAGCAACCAGGTGTGGAAAGTCCCCAGGCTCCCCAGCAGGCAGA
AGTATGCAAAGCATGCATCTCAATTAGTCAGCAACCATAGTCCCGCCCCTAACTCCGCCCATCCCGCCCC
TAACTCCGCCCAGTTCCGCCCATTCTCCGCCCCATGGCTGACTAATTTTTTTTATTTATGCAGAGGCCGA
GGCCGCCTCGGCCTCTGAGCTATTCCAGAAGTAGTGAGGAGGCTTTTTTGGAGGCCTAGGCTTTTGCAAA
GATCGATCAAGAGACAGGATGAGGATCGTTTCGCATGATTGAACAAGATGGATTGCACGCAGGTTCTCCG
GCCGCTTGGGTGGAGAGGCTATTCGGCTATGACTGGGCACAACAGACAATCGGCTGCTCTGATGCCGCCG
TGTTCCGGCTGTCAGCGCAGGGGCGCCCGGTTCTTTTTGTCAAGACCGACCTGTCCGGTGCCCTGAATGA
ACTGCAAGACGAGGCAGCGCGGCTATCGTGGCTGGCCACGACGGGCGTTCCTTGCGCAGCTGTGCTCGAC
GTTGTCACTGAAGCGGGAAGGGACTGGCTGCTATTGGGCGAAGTGCCGGGGCAGGATCTCCTGTCATCTC
ACCTTGCTCCTGCCGAGAAAGTATCCATCATGGCTGATGCAATGCGGCGGCTGCATACGCTTGATCCGGC
TACCTGCCCATTCGACCACCAAGCGAAACATCGCATCGAGCGAGCACGTACTCGGATGGAAGCCGGTCTT
GTCGATCAGGATGATCTGGACGAAGAGCATCAGGGGCTCGCGCCAGCCGAACTGTTCGCCAGGCTCAAGG
CGAGCATGCCCGACGGCGAGGATCTCGTCGTGACCCATGGCGATGCCTGCTTGCCGAATATCATGGTGGA
AAATGGCCGCTTTTCTGGATTCATCGACTGTGGCCGGCTGGGTGTGGCGGACCGCTATCAGGACATAGCG
TTGGCTACCCGTGATATTGCTGAAGAGCTTGGCGGCGAATGGGCTGACCGCTTCCTCGTGCTTTACGGTA
TCGCCGCTCCCGATTCGCAGCGCATCGCCTTCTATCGCCTTCTTGACGAGTTCTTCTGAGCGGGACTCTG
GGGTTCGAAATGACCGACCAAGCGACGCCCAACCTGCCATCACGAGATTTCGATTCCACCGCCGCCTTCT
ATGAAAGGTTGGGCTTCGGAATCGTTTTCCGGGACGCCGGCTGGATGATCCTCCAGCGCGGGGATCTCAT
GCTGGAGTTCTTCGCCCACCCTAGGGGGAGGCTAACTGAAACACGGAAGGAGACAATACCGGAAGGAACC
CGCGCTATGACGGCAATAAAAAGACAGAATAAAACGCACGGTGTTGGGTCGTTTGTTCATAAACGCGGGG
TTCGGTCCCAGGGCTGGCACTCTGTCGATACCCCACCGAGACCCCATTGGGGCCAATACGCCCGCGTTTC
TTCCTTTTCCCCACCCCACCCCCCAAGTTCGGGTGAAGGCCCAGGGCTCGCAGCCAACGTCGGGGCGGCA
GGCCCTGCCATAGCCTCAGGTTACTCATATATACTTTAGATTGATTTAAAACTTCATTTTTAATTTAAAA
GGATCTAGGTGAAGATCCTTTTTGATAATCTCATGACCAAAATCCCTTAACGTGAGTTTTCGTTCCACTG
AGCGTCAGACCCCGTAGAAAAGATCAAAGGATCTTCTTGAGATCCTTTTTTTCTGCGCGTAATCTGCTGC
TTGCAAACAAAAAAACCACCGCTACCAGCGGTGGTTTGTTTGCCGGATCAAGAGCTACCAACTCTTTTTC
CGAAGGTAACTGGCTTCAGCAGAGCGCAGATACCAAATACTGTTCTTCTAGTGTAGCCGTAGTTAGGCCA
CCACTTCAAGAACTCTGTAGCACCGCCTACATACCTCGCTCTGCTAATCCTGTTACCAGTGGCTGCTGCC
AGTGGCGATAAGTCGTGTCTTACCGGGTTGGACTCAAGACGATAGTTACCGGATAAGGCGCAGCGGTCGG
GCTGAACGGGGGGTTCGTGCACACAGCCCAGCTTGGAGCGAACGACCTACACCGAACTGAGATACCTACA
GCGTGAGCTATGAGAAAGCGCCACGCTTCCCGAAGGGAGAAAGGCGGACAGGTATCCGGTAAGCGGCAGG
GTCGGAACAGGAGAGCGCACGAGGGAGCTTCCAGGGGGAAACGCCTGGTATCTTTATAGTCCTGTCGGGT
TTCGCCACCTCTGACTTGAGCGTCGATTTTTGTGATGCTCGTCAGGGGGGCGGAGCCTATGGAAAAACGC
CAGCAACGCGGCCTTTTTACGGTTCCTGGCCTTTTGCTGGCCTTTTGCTCACATGTTCTTTCCTGCGTTA
TCCCCTGATTCTGTGGATAACCGTATTACCGCCATGC
